Addgene plasmid #163457: pLentiCRISPR-v1-sgMPC2_7
Purpose: lentiviral vector expressing Cas9 and an sgRNA targeting MPC2
Depositing lab: Jason Cantor. Depositing organization: Morgridge Institute for Research. Publication: CRISPR screens in physiologic medium reveal conditionally essential genes in human cells. Rossiter NJ, Huggler KS, Adelmann CH, Keys HR, Soens RW, Sabatini DM, Cantor JR. Cell Metab. 2021 Feb 23. pii: S1550-4131(21)00061-9. doi: 10.1016/j.cmet.2021.02.005. PubMed 33651980.
Backbone
  Vector backbone: pLentiCRISPR v1
  Vector type: Mammalian Expression, Lentiviral, CRISPR
  Selectable markers: Puromycin
Growth in bacteria
  Bacterial resistance: Ampicillin, 100 μg/mL
  Growth temperature: 37°C
  Growth strain: NEB Stable
  Copy number: High Copy
Gene/Insert
  Gene/Insert name: sgRNA 7 targeting GPT2
  gRNA/shRNA sequence: CCTGCTGGATGGTTGTACAA
  Species: H. sapiens (human)
  Entrez Gene: MPC2 (a.k.a. BRP44)
  Promoter: U6
  Cloning method: Restriction Enzyme; 5′ cloning site BsmBI (destroyed during cloning); 3′ cloning site BsmBI (destroyed during cloning)
  Sequencing primers: 5′ GTTTTAAAATGGACTATCATATGCTTACCG
Terms and licenses: Academic/Nonprofit Terms; Industry Terms: Not Available to Industry
How to cite: pLentiCRISPR-v1-sgMPC2_7 was a gift from Jason Cantor (Addgene plasmid # 163457 ; http://n2t.net/addgene:163457 ; RRID:Addgene_163457)
