[The description below was written by a language model from this plasmid's Addgene catalogue record and pLannotate feature annotations shown in this document.]
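Description:
pLentiCRISPR-v1-sgMPC2_7 is a single-vector lentiviral CRISPR construct built on the pLentiCRISPR v1 backbone. It delivers both Streptococcus pyogenes Cas9 and a single guide RNA into human cells. In bacteria it is maintained through a high-copy ColE1/pUC-type origin and selected with ampicillin via the β-lactamase gene. The backbone also carries an f1 origin, an SV40 origin and poly(A) signal, and remnants of lac and phage-promoter cloning elements.

The transfer cassette is laid out as a third-generation, self-inactivating lentiviral vector. An RSV promoter fused to a truncated HIV-1 5' LTR drives genomic RNA production in packaging cells. It is followed by the Ψ packaging signal with a gag fragment, the Rev response element, a cPPT/CTS, and a ΔU3 3' LTR. Within this frame, a human U6 Pol III promoter transcribes the 20-nt guide fused to the Cas9 gRNA scaffold; the guide was inserted at BsmBI sites that were destroyed during cloning. Downstream, an EF-1α core promoter drives Cas9, which the annotation splits into adjoining N- and C-terminal portions. A puromycin N-acetyltransferase coding sequence follows for selecting transduced cells, though the feature table does not annotate the element linking it to Cas9. A WPRE enhances transcript expression.

The plasmid name, stated purpose and Entrez gene entry all identify the target as human MPC2 (BRP44). The insert-name field instead reads "targeting GPT2", an inconsistency the record does not resolve. The construct is suited to Cas9-mediated knockout of the target gene, and the associated publication reports CRISPR screens for conditionally essential genes in human cells grown in physiologic medium.
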