Features (pLannotate 1.2.2; 29 found; start..end, strand, type, name):
      1..22      +  protein_bind   CAP binding site: CAP binding activates transcription in the presence of cAMP. E. coli catabolite activator protein
     37..67      +  promoter       lac promoter: promoter for the E. coli lac operon
     71..93      +  protein_bind   lac operator (fragment): The lac repressor binds to the lac operator to inhibit transcription in E. coli. This inhibition can be relieved by adding lactose or isopropyl-β-D-thiogalactopyranoside (IPTG). lac repressor encoded by lacI
    136..154     +  promoter       T3 promoter: promoter for bacteriophage T3 RNA polymerase
    182..408     +  promoter       RSV promoter: Rous sarcoma virus enhancer/promoter
    409..589     +  LTR            5' LTR (truncated): truncated 5' long terminal repeat (LTR) from HIV-1
    636..761     +  misc_feature   HIV-1 Ψ: packaging signal of human immunodeficiency virus type 1
    745..1108    +  CDS            HIV-1 gag (fragment): gag protein from human immunodeficiency virus 1; gag
   1254..1487    +  misc_feature   RRE: The Rev response element (RRE) of HIV-1 allows for Rev-dependent mRNA export from the nucleus to the cytoplasm.
   1864..1890    +  CDS            Rev (fragment): human immunodeficiency virus 1 (HIV-1) Rev protein; rev; enhances nuclear export of unspliced and incompletely spliced viral mRNAs
   1894..2134    +  promoter       U6 promoter: RNA polymerase III promoter for human U6 snRNA
   2164..2239    +  misc_RNA       gRNA scaffold: guide RNA scaffold for the Streptococcus pyogenes CRISPR/Cas9 system
   2287..2404    +  misc_feature   cPPT/CTS: central polypurine tract and central termination sequence of HIV-1
   2473..2684    +  promoter       EF-1α core promoter: core promoter for human elongation factor EF-1α
   2788..4389    +  CDS            Cas9(N): N-terminal portion of Streptococcus pyogenes Cas9 (Zetsche et al., 2015)
   4390..6888    +  CDS            Cas9(C): C-terminal portion of Streptococcus pyogenes Cas9 (Zetsche et al., 2015)
   7009..7608    +  CDS            PuroR (fragment): puromycin N-acetyltransferase; pac from Streptomyces; confers resistance to puromycin
   7624..8212    +  misc_feature   WPRE: woodchuck hepatitis virus posttranscriptional regulatory element
   8263..8282    +  misc_feature   cPPT/CTS (fragment): central polypurine tract and central termination sequence of HIV-1
   8284..8517    +  LTR            3' LTR (ΔU3): self-inactivating 3' long terminal repeat (LTR) from HIV-1
   8595..8716    +  polyA_signal   SV40 poly(A) signal: SV40 polyadenylation signal
   8756..8891    +  rep_origin     SV40 ori: SV40 origin of replication
   8912..8930    -  promoter       T7 promoter: promoter for bacteriophage T7 RNA polymerase
   8938..9093    +  CDS            lacZα (fragment): LacZα fragment of β-galactosidase; lacZ fragment
   9098..9526    +  rep_origin     f1 ori (sequence partly withheld): f1 bacteriophage origin of replication; arrow indicates direction of (+) strand synthesis
   9579..9683    +  promoter       AmpR promoter: bla
   9684..10544   +  CDS            AmpR: β-lactamase; bla; confers resistance to ampicillin, carbenicillin, and related antibiotics
  10715..11303   +  rep_origin     ori: high-copy-number ColE1/pMB1/pBR322/pUC origin of replication
  11486..11578   +  CDS            lacI (fragment): lac repressor; lacI; The lac repressor binds to the lac operator to inhibit transcription in E. coli. This inhibition can be relieved by adding lactose or isopropyl-β-D-thiogalactopyranoside (IPTG).
>Addgene plasmid #163457 | pLentiCRISPR-v1-sgMPC2_7 | addgene full sequence | sequence record 321911 | Addgene NGS Result
TAATGTGAGTTAGCTCACTCATTAGGCACCCCAGGCTTTACACTTTATGCTTCCGGCTCGTATGTTGTGT
GGAATTGTGAGCGGATAACAATTTCACACAGGAAACAGCTATGACCATGATTACGCCAAGCGCGCAATTA
ACCCTCACTAAAGGGAACAAAAGCTGGAGCTGCAAGCTTAATGTAGTCTTATGCAATACTCTTGTAGTCT
TGCAACATGGTAACGATGAGTTAGCAACATGCCTTACAAGGAGAGAAAAAGCACCGTGCATGCCGATTGG
TGGAAGTAAGGTGGTACGATCGTGCCTTATTAGGAAGGCAACAGACGGGTCTGACATGGATTGGACGAAC
CACTGAATTGCCGCATTGCAGAGATATTGTATTTAAGTGCCTAGCTCGATACATAAACGGGTCTCTCTGG
TTAGACCAGATCTGAGCCTGGGAGCTCTCTGGCTAACTAGGGAACCCACTGCTTAAGCCTCAATAAAGCT
TGCCTTGAGTGCTTCAAGTAGTGTGTGCCCGTCTGTTGTGTGACTCTGGTAACTAGAGATCCCTCAGACC
CTTTTAGTCAGTGTGGAAAATCTCTAGCAGTGGCGCCCGAACAGGGACTTGAAAGCGAAAGGGAAACCAG
AGGAGCTCTCTCGACGCAGGACTCGGCTTGCTGAAGCGCGCACGGCAAGAGGCGAGGGGCGGCGACTGGT
GAGTACGCCAAAAATTTTGACTAGCGGAGGCTAGAAGGAGAGAGATGGGTGCGAGAGCGTCAGTATTAAG
CGGGGGAGAATTAGATCGCGATGGGAAAAAATTCGGTTAAGGCCAGGGGGAAAGAAAAAATATAAATTAA
AACATATAGTATGGGCAAGCAGGGAGCTAGAACGATTCGCAGTTAATCCTGGCCTGTTAGAAACATCAGA
AGGCTGTAGACAAATACTGGGACAGCTACAACCATCCCTTCAGACAGGATCAGAAGAACTTAGATCATTA
TATAATACAGTAGCAACCCTCTATTGTGTGCATCAAAGGATAGAGATAAAAGACACCAAGGAAGCTTTAG
ACAAGATAGAGGAAGAGCAAAACAAAAGTAAGACCACCGCACAGCAAGCGGCCGCTGATCTTCAGACCTG
GAGGAGGAGATATGAGGGACAATTGGAGAAGTGAATTATATAAATATAAAGTAGTAAAAATTGAACCATT
AGGAGTAGCACCCACCAAGGCAAAGAGAAGAGTGGTGCAGAGAGAAAAAAGAGCAGTGGGAATAGGAGCT
TTGTTCCTTGGGTTCTTGGGAGCAGCAGGAAGCACTATGGGCGCAGCGTCAATGACGCTGACGGTACAGG
CCAGACAATTATTGTCTGGTATAGTGCAGCAGCAGAACAATTTGCTGAGGGCTATTGAGGCGCAACAGCA
TCTGTTGCAACTCACAGTCTGGGGCATCAAGCAGCTCCAGGCAAGAATCCTGGCTGTGGAAAGATACCTA
AAGGATCAACAGCTCCTGGGGATTTGGGGTTGCTCTGGAAAACTCATTTGCACCACTGCTGTGCCTTGGA
ATGCTAGTTGGAGTAATAAATCTCTGGAACAGATTTGGAATCACACGACCTGGATGGAGTGGGACAGAGA
AATTAACAATTACACAAGCTTAATACACTCCTTAATTGAAGAATCGCAAAACCAGCAAGAAAAGAATGAA
CAAGAATTATTGGAATTAGATAAATGGGCAAGTTTGTGGAATTGGTTTAACATAACAAATTGGCTGTGGT
ATATAAAATTATTCATAATGATAGTAGGAGGCTTGGTAGGTTTAAGAATAGTTTTTGCTGTACTTTCTAT
AGTGAATAGAGTTAGGCAGGGATATTCACCATTATCGTTTCAGACCCACCTCCCAACCCCGAGGGGACCC
AGAGAGGGCCTATTTCCCATGATTCCTTCATATTTGCATATACGATACAAGGCTGTTAGAGAGATAATTA
GAATTAATTTGACTGTAAACACAAAGATATTAGTACAAAATACGTGACGTAGAAAGTAATAATTTCTTGG
GTAGTTTGCAGTTTTAAAATTATGTTTTAAAATGGACTATCATATGCTTACCGTAACTTGAAAGTATTTC
GATTTCTTGGCTTTATATATCTTGTGGAAAGGACGAAACACCGCCTGCTGGATGGTTGTACAAGTTTTAG
AGCTAGAAATAGCAAGTTAAAATAAGGCTAGTCCGTTATCAACTTGAAAAAGTGGCACCGAGTCGGTGCT
TTTTTGAATTCTAGATCTTGAGACAAATGGCAGTATTCATCCACAATTTTAAAAGAAAAGGGGGGATTGG
GGGGTACAGTGCAGGGGAAAGAATAGTAGACATAATAGCAACAGACATACAAACTAAAGAATTACAAAAA
CAAATTACAAAAATTCAAAATTTTCGGGTTTATTACAGGGACAGCAGAGATCCACTTTGGCGCCGGCTCG
AGTGGCTCCGGTGCCCGTCAGTGGGCAGAGCGCACATCGCCCACAGTCCCCGAGAAGTTGGGGGGAGGGG
TCGGCAATTGAACCGGTGCCTAGAGAAGGTGGCGCGGGGTAAACTGGGAAAGTGATGTCGTGTACTGGCT
CCGCCTTTTTCCCGAGGGTGGGGGAGAACCGTATATAAGTGCAGTAGTCGCCGTGAACGTTCTTTTTCGC
AACGGGTTTGCCGCCAGAACACAGGTGTCGTGACGCGGGATCCGCCACCATGGATTACAAAGACGATGAC
GATAAGATGGCCCCAAAGAAGAAGCGGAAGGTCGGTATCCACGGAGTCCCAGCAGCCGACAAGAAGTACA
GCATCGGCCTGGACATCGGCACCAACTCTGTGGGCTGGGCCGTGATCACCGACGAGTACAAGGTGCCCAG
CAAGAAATTCAAGGTGCTGGGCAACACCGACCGGCACAGCATCAAGAAGAACCTGATCGGAGCCCTGCTG
TTCGACAGCGGCGAAACAGCCGAGGCCACCCGGCTGAAGAGAACCGCCAGAAGAAGATACACCAGACGGA
AGAACCGGATCTGCTATCTGCAAGAGATCTTCAGCAACGAGATGGCCAAGGTGGACGACAGCTTCTTCCA
CAGACTGGAAGAGTCCTTCCTGGTGGAAGAGGATAAGAAGCACGAGCGGCACCCCATCTTCGGCAACATC
GTGGACGAGGTGGCCTACCACGAGAAGTACCCCACCATCTACCACCTGAGAAAGAAACTGGTGGACAGCA
CCGACAAGGCCGACCTGCGGCTGATCTATCTGGCCCTGGCCCACATGATCAAGTTCCGGGGCCACTTCCT
GATCGAGGGCGACCTGAACCCCGACAACAGCGACGTGGACAAGCTGTTCATCCAGCTGGTGCAGACCTAC
AACCAGCTGTTCGAGGAAAACCCCATCAACGCCAGCGGCGTGGACGCCAAGGCCATCCTGTCTGCCAGAC
TGAGCAAGAGCAGACGGCTGGAAAATCTGATCGCCCAGCTGCCCGGCGAGAAGAAGAATGGCCTGTTCGG
AAACCTGATTGCCCTGAGCCTGGGCCTGACCCCCAACTTCAAGAGCAACTTCGACCTGGCCGAGGATGCC
AAACTGCAGCTGAGCAAGGACACCTACGACGACGACCTGGACAACCTGCTGGCCCAGATCGGCGACCAGT
ACGCCGACCTGTTTCTGGCCGCCAAGAACCTGTCCGACGCCATCCTGCTGAGCGACATCCTGAGAGTGAA
CACCGAGATCACCAAGGCCCCCCTGAGCGCCTCTATGATCAAGAGATACGACGAGCACCACCAGGACCTG
ACCCTGCTGAAAGCTCTCGTGCGGCAGCAGCTGCCTGAGAAGTACAAAGAGATTTTCTTCGACCAGAGCA
AGAACGGCTACGCCGGCTACATTGACGGCGGAGCCAGCCAGGAAGAGTTCTACAAGTTCATCAAGCCCAT
CCTGGAAAAGATGGACGGCACCGAGGAACTGCTCGTGAAGCTGAACAGAGAGGACCTGCTGCGGAAGCAG
CGGACCTTCGACAACGGCAGCATCCCCCACCAGATCCACCTGGGAGAGCTGCACGCCATTCTGCGGCGGC
AGGAAGATTTTTACCCATTCCTGAAGGACAACCGGGAAAAGATCGAGAAGATCCTGACCTTCCGCATCCC
CTACTACGTGGGCCCTCTGGCCAGGGGAAACAGCAGATTCGCCTGGATGACCAGAAAGAGCGAGGAAACC
ATCACCCCCTGGAACTTCGAGGAAGTGGTGGACAAGGGCGCTTCCGCCCAGAGCTTCATCGAGCGGATGA
CCAACTTCGATAAGAACCTGCCCAACGAGAAGGTGCTGCCCAAGCACAGCCTGCTGTACGAGTACTTCAC
CGTGTATAACGAGCTGACCAAAGTGAAATACGTGACCGAGGGAATGAGAAAGCCCGCCTTCCTGAGCGGC
GAGCAGAAAAAGGCCATCGTGGACCTGCTGTTCAAGACCAACCGGAAAGTGACCGTGAAGCAGCTGAAAG
AGGACTACTTCAAGAAAATCGAGTGCTTCGACTCCGTGGAAATCTCCGGCGTGGAAGATCGGTTCAACGC
CTCCCTGGGCACATACCACGATCTGCTGAAAATTATCAAGGACAAGGACTTCCTGGACAATGAGGAAAAC
GAGGACATTCTGGAAGATATCGTGCTGACCCTGACACTGTTTGAGGACAGAGAGATGATCGAGGAACGGC
TGAAAACCTATGCCCACCTGTTCGACGACAAAGTGATGAAGCAGCTGAAGCGGCGGAGATACACCGGCTG
GGGCAGGCTGAGCCGGAAGCTGATCAACGGCATCCGGGACAAGCAGTCCGGCAAGACAATCCTGGATTTC
CTGAAGTCCGACGGCTTCGCCAACAGAAACTTCATGCAGCTGATCCACGACGACAGCCTGACCTTTAAAG
AGGACATCCAGAAAGCCCAGGTGTCCGGCCAGGGCGATAGCCTGCACGAGCACATTGCCAATCTGGCCGG
CAGCCCCGCCATTAAGAAGGGCATCCTGCAGACAGTGAAGGTGGTGGACGAGCTCGTGAAAGTGATGGGC
CGGCACAAGCCCGAGAACATCGTGATCGAAATGGCCAGAGAGAACCAGACCACCCAGAAGGGACAGAAGA
ACAGCCGCGAGAGAATGAAGCGGATCGAAGAGGGCATCAAAGAGCTGGGCAGCCAGATCCTGAAAGAACA
CCCCGTGGAAAACACCCAGCTGCAGAACGAGAAGCTGTACCTGTACTACCTGCAGAATGGGCGGGATATG
TACGTGGACCAGGAACTGGACATCAACCGGCTGTCCGACTACGATGTGGACCATATCGTGCCTCAGAGCT
TTCTGAAGGACGACTCCATCGACAACAAGGTGCTGACCAGAAGCGACAAGAACCGGGGCAAGAGCGACAA
CGTGCCCTCCGAAGAGGTCGTGAAGAAGATGAAGAACTACTGGCGGCAGCTGCTGAACGCCAAGCTGATT
ACCCAGAGAAAGTTCGACAATCTGACCAAGGCCGAGAGAGGCGGCCTGAGCGAACTGGATAAGGCCGGCT
TCATCAAGAGACAGCTGGTGGAAACCCGGCAGATCACAAAGCACGTGGCACAGATCCTGGACTCCCGGAT
GAACACTAAGTACGACGAGAATGACAAGCTGATCCGGGAAGTGAAAGTGATCACCCTGAAGTCCAAGCTG
GTGTCCGATTTCCGGAAGGATTTCCAGTTTTACAAAGTGCGCGAGATCAACAACTACCACCACGCCCACG
ACGCCTACCTGAACGCCGTCGTGGGAACCGCCCTGATCAAAAAGTACCCTAAGCTGGAAAGCGAGTTCGT
GTACGGCGACTACAAGGTGTACGACGTGCGGAAGATGATCGCCAAGAGCGAGCAGGAAATCGGCAAGGCT
ACCGCCAAGTACTTCTTCTACAGCAACATCATGAACTTTTTCAAGACCGAGATTACCCTGGCCAACGGCG
AGATCCGGAAGCGGCCTCTGATCGAGACAAACGGCGAAACCGGGGAGATCGTGTGGGATAAGGGCCGGGA
TTTTGCCACCGTGCGGAAAGTGCTGAGCATGCCCCAAGTGAATATCGTGAAAAAGACCGAGGTGCAGACA
GGCGGCTTCAGCAAAGAGTCTATCCTGCCCAAGAGGAACAGCGATAAGCTGATCGCCAGAAAGAAGGACT
GGGACCCTAAGAAGTACGGCGGCTTCGACAGCCCCACCGTGGCCTATTCTGTGCTGGTGGTGGCCAAAGT
GGAAAAGGGCAAGTCCAAGAAACTGAAGAGTGTGAAAGAGCTGCTGGGGATCACCATCATGGAAAGAAGC
AGCTTCGAGAAGAATCCCATCGACTTTCTGGAAGCCAAGGGCTACAAAGAAGTGAAAAAGGACCTGATCA
TCAAGCTGCCTAAGTACTCCCTGTTCGAGCTGGAAAACGGCCGGAAGAGAATGCTGGCCTCTGCCGGCGA
ACTGCAGAAGGGAAACGAACTGGCCCTGCCCTCCAAATATGTGAACTTCCTGTACCTGGCCAGCCACTAT
GAGAAGCTGAAGGGCTCCCCCGAGGATAATGAGCAGAAACAGCTGTTTGTGGAACAGCACAAGCACTACC
TGGACGAGATCATCGAGCAGATCAGCGAGTTCTCCAAGAGAGTGATCCTGGCCGACGCTAATCTGGACAA
AGTGCTGTCCGCCTACAACAAGCACCGGGATAAGCCCATCAGAGAGCAGGCCGAGAATATCATCCACCTG
TTTACCCTGACCAATCTGGGAGCCCCTGCCGCCTTCAAGTACTTTGACACCACCATCGACCGGAAGAGGT
ACACCAGCACCAAAGAGGTGCTGGACGCCACCCTGATCCACCAGAGCATCACCGGCCTGTACGAGACACG
GATCGACCTGTCTCAGCTGGGAGGCGACAAGCGTCCTGCTGCTACTAAGAAAGCTGGTCAAGCTAAGAAA
AAGAAAGCTAGCGGCAGCGGCGCCACCAACTTCAGCCTGCTGAAGCAGGCCGGCGACGTGGAGGAGAACC
CCGGCCCCATGACCGAGTACAAGCCCACGGTGCGCCTCGCCACCCGCGACGACGTCCCCAGGGCCGTACG
CACCCTCGCCGCCGCGTTCGCCGACTACCCCGCCACGCGCCACACCGTCGATCCGGACCGCCACATCGAG
CGGGTCACCGAGCTGCAAGAACTCTTCCTCACGCGCGTCGGGCTCGACATCGGCAAGGTGTGGGTCGCGG
ACGACGGCGCCGCGGTGGCGGTCTGGACCACGCCGGAGAGCGTCGAAGCGGGGGCGGTGTTCGCCGAGAT
CGGCCCGCGCATGGCCGAGTTGAGCGGTTCCCGGCTGGCCGCGCAGCAACAGATGGAAGGCCTCCTGGCG
CCGCACCGGCCCAAGGAGCCCGCGTGGTTCCTGGCCACCGTCGGAGTCTCGCCCGACCACCAGGGCAAGG
GTCTGGGCAGCGCCGTCGTGCTCCCCGGAGTGGAGGCGGCCGAGCGCGCCGGGGTGCCCGCCTTCCTGGA
GACCTCCGCGCCCCGCAACCTCCCCTTCTACGAGCGGCTCGGCTTCACCGTCACCGCCGACGTCGAGGTG
CCCGAAGGACCGCGCACCTGGTGCATGACCCGCAAGCCCGGTGCCTGAACGCGTTAAGTCGACAATCAAC
CTCTGGATTACAAAATTTGTGAAAGATTGACTGGTATTCTTAACTATGTTGCTCCTTTTACGCTATGTGG
ATACGCTGCTTTAATGCCTTTGTATCATGCTATTGCTTCCCGTATGGCTTTCATTTTCTCCTCCTTGTAT
AAATCCTGGTTGCTGTCTCTTTATGAGGAGTTGTGGCCCGTTGTCAGGCAACGTGGCGTGGTGTGCACTG
TGTTTGCTGACGCAACCCCCACTGGTTGGGGCATTGCCACCACCTGTCAGCTCCTTTCCGGGACTTTCGC
TTTCCCCCTCCCTATTGCCACGGCGGAACTCATCGCCGCCTGCCTTGCCCGCTGCTGGACAGGGGCTCGG
CTGTTGGGCACTGACAATTCCGTGGTGTTGTCGGGGAAATCATCGTCCTTTCCTTGGCTGCTCGCCTGTG
TTGCCACCTGGATTCTGCGCGGGACGTCCTTCTGCTACGTCCCTTCGGCCCTCAATCCAGCGGACCTTCC
TTCCCGCGGCCTGCTGCCGGCTCTGCGGCCTCTTCCGCGTCTTCGCCTTCGCCCTCAGACGAGTCGGATC
TCCCTTTGGGCCGCCTCCCCGCGTCGACTTTAAGACCAATGACTTACAAGGCAGCTGTAGATCTTAGCCA
CTTTTTAAAAGAAAAGGGGGGACTGGAAGGGCTAATTCACTCCCAACGAAGACAAGATCTGCTTTTTGCT
TGTACTGGGTCTCTCTGGTTAGACCAGATCTGAGCCTGGGAGCTCTCTGGCTAACTAGGGAACCCACTGC
TTAAGCCTCAATAAAGCTTGCCTTGAGTGCTTCAAGTAGTGTGTGCCCGTCTGTTGTGTGACTCTGGTAA
CTAGAGATCCCTCAGACCCTTTTAGTCAGTGTGGAAAATCTCTAGCAGTACGTATAGTAGTTCATGTCAT
CTTATTATTCAGTATTTATAACTTGCAAAGAAATGAATATCAGAGAGTGAGAGGAACTTGTTTATTGCAG
CTTATAATGGTTACAAATAAAGCAATAGCATCACAAATTTCACAAATAAAGCATTTTTTTCACTGCATTC
TAGTTGTGGTTTGTCCAAACTCATCAATGTATCTTATCATGTCTGGCTCTAGCTATCCCGCCCCTAACTC
CGCCCATCCCGCCCCTAACTCCGCCCAGTTCCGCCCATTCTCCGCCCCATGGCTGACTAATTTTTTTTAT
TTATGCAGAGGCCGAGGCCGCCTCGGCCTCTGAGCTATTCCAGAAGTAGTGAGGAGGCTTTTTTGGAGGC
CTAGGGACGTACCCAATTCGCCCTATAGTGAGTCGTATTACGCGCGCTCACTGGCCGTCGTTTTACAACG
TCGTGACTGGGAAAACCCTGGCGTTACCCAACTTAATCGCCTTGCAGCACATCCCCCTTTCGCCAGCTGG
CGTAATAGCGAAGAGGCCCGCACCGATCGCCCTTCCCAACAGTTGCGCAGCCTGAATGGCGAATGGG
[124 nt withheld, positions 9098-9221]
C
[91 nt withheld, positions 9223-9313]
A
[49 nt withheld, positions 9315-9363]
CCTTTGACGTTGGAGTCCACGTTCTTT
[37 nt withheld, positions 9391-9427]
ACCCTATCTCGGTCTATTCTTTTGATTTATAAGGGATTTTGCCGATTTCGGCCTATTGGTTAAAAAATGA
GCTGATTTAACAAAAATTTAACGCGAATTTTAACAAAATATTAACGCTTACAATTTAGGTGGCACTTTTC
GGGGAAATGTGCGCGGAACCCCTATTTGTTTATTTTTCTAAATACATTCAAATATGTATCCGCTCATGAG
ACAATAACCCTGATAAATGCTTCAATAATATTGAAAAAGGAAGAGTATGAGTATTCAACATTTCCGTGTC
GCCCTTATTCCCTTTTTTGCGGCATTTTGCCTTCCTGTTTTTGCTCACCCAGAAACGCTGGTGAAAGTAA
AAGATGCTGAAGATCAGTTGGGTGCACGAGTGGGTTACATCGAACTGGATCTCAACAGCGGTAAGATCCT
TGAGAGTTTTCGCCCCGAAGAACGTTTTCCAATGATGAGCACTTTTAAAGTTCTGCTATGTGGCGCGGTA
TTATCCCGTATTGACGCCGGGCAAGAGCAACTCGGTCGCCGCATACACTATTCTCAGAATGACTTGGTTG
AGTACTCACCAGTCACAGAAAAGCATCTTACGGATGGCATGACAGTAAGAGAATTATGCAGTGCTGCCAT
AACCATGAGTGATAACACTGCGGCCAACTTACTTCTGACAACGATCGGAGGACCGAAGGAGCTAACCGCT
TTTTTGCACAACATGGGGGATCATGTAACTCGCCTTGATCGTTGGGAACCGGAGCTGAATGAAGCCATAC
CAAACGACGAGCGTGACACCACGATGCCTGTAGCAATGGCAACAACGTTGCGCAAACTATTAACTGGCGA
ACTACTTACTCTAGCTTCCCGGCAACAATTAATAGACTGGATGGAGGCGGATAAAGTTGCAGGACCACTT
CTGCGCTCGGCCCTTCCGGCTGGCTGGTTTATTGCTGATAAATCTGGAGCCGGTGAGCGTGGGTCTCGCG
GTATCATTGCAGCACTGGGGCCAGATGGTAAGCCCTCCCGTATCGTAGTTATCTACACGACGGGGAGTCA
GGCAACTATGGATGAACGAAATAGACAGATCGCTGAGATAGGTGCCTCACTGATTAAGCATTGGTAACTG
TCAGACCAAGTTTACTCATATATACTTTAGATTGATTTAAAACTTCATTTTTAATTTAAAAGGATCTAGG
TGAAGATCCTTTTTGATAATCTCATGACCAAAATCCCTTAACGTGAGTTTTCGTTCCACTGAGCGTCAGA
CCCCGTAGAAAAGATCAAAGGATCTTCTTGAGATCCTTTTTTTCTGCGCGTAATCTGCTGCTTGCAAACA
AAAAAACCACCGCTACCAGCGGTGGTTTGTTTGCCGGATCAAGAGCTACCAACTCTTTTTCCGAAGGTAA
CTGGCTTCAGCAGAGCGCAGATACCAAATACTGTTCTTCTAGTGTAGCCGTAGTTAGGCCACCACTTCAA
GAACTCTGTAGCACCGCCTACATACCTCGCTCTGCTAATCCTGTTACCAGTGGCTGCTGCCAGTGGCGAT
AAGTCGTGTCTTACCGGGTTGGACTCAAGACGATAGTTACCGGATAAGGCGCAGCGGTCGGGCTGAACGG
GGGGTTCGTGCACACAGCCCAGCTTGGAGCGAACGACCTACACCGAACTGAGATACCTACAGCGTGAGCT
ATGAGAAAGCGCCACGCTTCCCGAAGGGAGAAAGGCGGACAGGTATCCGGTAAGCGGCAGGGTCGGAACA
GGAGAGCGCACGAGGGAGCTTCCAGGGGGAAACGCCTGGTATCTTTATAGTCCTGTCGGGTTTCGCCACC
TCTGACTTGAGCGTCGATTTTTGTGATGCTCGTCAGGGGGGCGGAGCCTATGGAAAAACGCCAGCAACGC
GGCCTTTTTACGGTTCCTGGCCTTTTGCTGGCCTTTTGCTCACATGTTCTTTCCTGCGTTATCCCCTGAT
TCTGTGGATAACCGTATTACCGCCTTTGAGTGAGCTGATACCGCTCGCCGCAGCCGAACGACCGAGCGCA
GCGAGTCAGTGAGCGAGGAAGCGGAAGAGCGCCCAATACGCAAACCGCCTCTCCCCGCGCGTTGGCCGAT
TCATTAATGCAGCTGGCACGACAGGTTTCCCGACTGGAAAGCGGGCAGTGAGCGCAACGCAAT
